Addgene plasmid #125789: pLX209-neo-WRN E84A
Purpose: constitutive, ectopic expression of an exonuclease-dead mutant of human WRN (E84A)
Depositing lab: Francisca Vazquez. Depositing organization: Broad Institute. Publication: WRN helicase is a synthetic lethal target in microsatellite unstable cancers. Chan EM, Shibue T, McFarland JM, Gaeta B, Ghandi M, Dumont N, Gonzalez A, McPartlan JS, Li T, Zhang Y, Bin Liu J, Lazaro JB, Gu P, Piett CG, Apffel A, Ali SO, Deasy R, Keskula P, Ng RWS, Roberts EA, Reznichenko E, Leung L, Alimova M, Schenone M, Islam M, Maruvka YE, Liu Y, Roper J, Raghavan S, Giannakis M, Tseng YY, Nagel ZD, D'Andrea A, Root DE, Boehm JS, Getz G, Chang S, Golub TR, Tsherniak A, Vazquez F, Bass AJ. Nature. 2019 Apr 10. pii: 10.1038/s41586-019-1102-x. doi: 10.1038/s41586-019-1102-x. PubMed 30971823.
Backbone
  Vector backbone: pLX_TRC209
  Backbone size w/o insert (bp): 9634
  Vector type: Mammalian Expression
  Selectable markers: Neomycin (select with G418)
Growth in bacteria
  Bacterial resistance: Ampicillin, 100 μg/mL
  Growth temperature: 30°C
  Growth strain: NEB Stable
  Copy number: Low Copy
Gene/Insert
  Gene/Insert name: myc-WRN E84A
  Species: H. sapiens (human)
  Insert size (bp): 5226
  Mutation: E84A (exonuclease-dead)
  Entrez Gene: WRN (a.k.a. RECQ3, RECQL2, RECQL3)
  Tag / fusion protein: 5x myc (N terminal on backbone)
  Cloning method: Restriction Enzyme; 5′ cloning site BamHI (not destroyed); 3′ cloning site MluI (not destroyed)
Resource information
  A portion of this plasmid was derived from a plasmid made by: pMM288 (addgene ID #46036)
Terms and licenses: Academic/Nonprofit Terms; Industry Terms: Not Available to Industry
Depositor comments: Please visit https://www.biorxiv.org/content/10.1101/502070v1 for BioRxiv preprint.
How to cite: pLX209-neo-WRN E84A was a gift from Francisca Vazquez (Addgene plasmid # 125789 ; http://n2t.net/addgene:125789 ; RRID:Addgene_125789)
