[The description below was written by a language model from this plasmid's Addgene catalogue record.]
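Description:
pLX209-neo-WRN E84A is a mammalian expression plasmid built on the pLX_TRC209 backbone (about 9.6 kb without insert) for constitutive, ectopic expression of a mutant form of the human Werner syndrome protein WRN, a RecQ-family enzyme with both helicase and exonuclease activities. The plasmid is maintained in bacteria under ampicillin selection and is recorded as low copy. In mammalian cells, a neomycin resistance marker allows selection of cells carrying the construct with G418. The record lists the vector type only as mammalian expression. It does not name the promoter driving the insert, and no feature table is available to confirm other regulatory or delivery elements in the backbone.

The payload is an insert of roughly 5.2 kb, myc-WRN E84A, placed between BamHI and MluI sites that both remain intact after cloning. The WRN coding sequence carries the E84A substitution, which the depositor describes as exonuclease-dead, and the protein is fused at its N terminus to a 5x myc epitope tag for detection with anti-myc antibodies. Part of the plasmid derives from an earlier WRN-containing plasmid, pMM288.

The construct comes from work identifying WRN as a synthetic lethal target in cancers with microsatellite instability. An exonuclease-dead allele of this kind is suited to separation-of-function experiments: expressing it in cells where endogenous WRN has been depleted or inactivated tests whether the exonuclease activity is needed for a given phenotype. The record itself states only the constitutive expression purpose.
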