>Addgene plasmid #125789 | pLX209-neo-WRN E84A | addgene full sequence | sequence record 245961 | Addgene NGS Result
GTGGCGCCCGAACAGGGACTTGAAAGCGAAAGGGAAACCAGAGGAGCTCTCTCGACGCAGGACTCGGCTT
GCTGAAGCGCGCACGGCAAGAGGCGAGGGGCGGCGACTGGTGAGTACGCCAAAAATTTTGACTAGCGGAG
GCTAGAAGGAGAGAGATGGGTGCGAGAGCGTCAGTATTAAGCGGGGGAGAATTAGATCGCGATGGGAAAA
AATTCGGTTAAGGCCAGGGGGAAAGAAAAAATATAAATTAAAACATATAGTATGGGCAAGCAGGGAGCTA
GAACGATTCGCAGTTAATCCTGGCCTGTTAGAAACATCAGAAGGCTGTAGACAAATACTGGGACAGCTAC
AACCATCCCTTCAGACAGGATCAGAAGAACTTAGATCATTATATAATACAGTAGCAACCCTCTATTGTGT
GCATCAAAGGATAGAGATAAAAGACACCAAGGAAGCTTTAGACAAGATAGAGGAAGAGCAAAACAAAAGT
AAGACCACCGCACAGCAAGCGGCCGCTGATCTTCAGACCTGGAGGAGGAGATATGAGGGACAATTGGAGA
AGTGAATTATATAAATATAAAGTAGTAAAAATTGAACCATTAGGAGTAGCACCCACCAAGGCAAAGAGAA
GAGTGGTGCAGAGAGAAAAAAGAGCAGTGGGAATAGGAGCTTTGTTCCTTGGGTTCTTGGGAGCAGCAGG
AAGCACTATGGGCGCAGCGTCAATGACGCTGACGGTACAGGCCAGACAATTATTGTCTGGTATAGTGCAG
CAGCAGAACAATTTGCTGAGGGCTATTGAGGCGCAACAGCATCTGTTGCAACTCACAGTCTGGGGCATCA
AGCAGCTCCAGGCAAGAATCCTGGCTGTGGAAAGATACCTAAAGGATCAACAGCTCCTGGGGATTTGGGG
TTGCTCTGGAAAACTCATTTGCACCACTGCTGTGCCTTGGAATGCTAGTTGGAGTAATAAATCTCTGGAA
CAGATTTGGAATCACACGACCTGGATGGAGTGGGACAGAGAAATTAACAATTACACAAGCTTAATACACT
CCTTAATTGAAGAATCGCAAAACCAGCAAGAAAAGAATGAACAAGAATTATTGGAATTAGATAAATGGGC
AAGTTTGTGGAATTGGTTTAACATAACAAATTGGCTGTGGTATATAAAATTATTCATAATGATAGTAGGA
GGCTTGGTAGGTTTAAGAATAGTTTTTGCTGTACTTTCTATAGTGAATAGAGTTAGGCAGGGATATTCAC
CATTATCGTTTCAGACCCACCTCCCAACCCCGAGGGGACCCTTGCGCCTTTTCCAAGGCAGCCCTGGGTT
TGCGCAGGGACGCGGCTGCTCTGGGCGTGGTTCCGGGAAACGCAGCGGCGCCGACCCTGGGTCTCGCACA
TTCTTCACGTCCGTTCGCAGCGTCACCCGGATCTTCGCCGCTACCCTTGTGGGCCCCCCGGCGACGCTTC
CTGCTCCGCCCCTAAGTCGGGAAGGTTCCTTGCGGTTCGCGGCGTGCCGGACGTGACAAACGGAAGCCGC
ACGTCTCACTAGTACCCTCGCAGACGGACAGCGCCAGGGAGCAATGGCAGCGCGCCGACCGCGATGGGCT
GTGGCCAATAGCGGCTGCTCAGCAGGGCGCGCCGAGAGCAGCGGCCGGGAAGGGGCGGTGCGGGAGGCGG
GGTGTGGGGCGGTAGTGTGGGCCCTGTTCCTGCCCGCGCGGTGTTCCGCATTCTGCAAGCCTCCGGAGCG
CACGTCGGCAGTCGGCTCCCTCGTTGACCGAATCACCGACCTCTCTCCCCAGGGGGTACCGCCACCATGA
TTGAACAAGATAGATTGCACGCAGGTTCTCCGGCCGCTTGGGTGGAGAGGCTATTCGGCTATGACTGGGC
ACAACAGACAATCGGCTGCTCTGATGCCGCCGTGTTCCGGCTGTCAGCGCAGGGGCGCCCGGTTCTTTTT
GTCAAGACCGACCTGTCCGGTGCCCTGAATGAACTGCAGGACGAGGCAGCGCGGCTATCGTGGCTGGCCA
CGACGGGCGTTCCTTGCGCAGCTGTGCTCGACGTTGTCACTGAAGCGGGAAGGGACTGGCTGCTATTGGG
CGAAGTGCCGGGGCAGGATCTCCTGTCATCTCACCTTGCTCCTGCCGAGAAAGTATCCATCATGGCTGAT
GCAATGCGGCGGCTGCATACGCTTGATCCGGCTACCTGCCCATTCGACCACCAAGCGAAACATCGCATCG
AGCGAGCACGTACTCGGATGGAAGCCGGTCTTGTCGATCAGGATGATCTGGACGAAGAGCATCAGGGGCT
CGCGCCAGCCGAACTGTTCGCCAGGCTCAAGGCGCGCATGCCCGACGGCGAGGATCTCGTCGTGACCCAT
GGCGATGCCTGCTTGCCGAATATCATGGTGGAAAATGGCCGCTTTTCTGGATTCATCGACTGTGGCCGGC
TGGGTGTGGCGGACCGCTATCAGGACATAGCGTTGGCTACCCGTGATATTGCTGAAGAGCTTGGCGGCGA
ATGGGCTGACCGCTTCCTCGTGCTTTACGGTATCGCCGCTCCCGATTCGCAGCGCATCGCCTTCTATCGC
CTTCTTGACGAGTTCTTCTGAGGTGGCGAATTCTAGATCTTGAGACAAATGGCAGTATTCATCCACAATT
TTAAAAGAAAAGGGGGGATTGGGGGGTACAGTGCAGGGGAAAGAATAGTAGACATAATAGCAACAGACAT
ACAAACTAAAGAATTACAAAAACAAATTACAAAAATTCAAAATTTTCGGGTTTATTACAGGGACAGCAGA
GATCCACTTTGGCGCCGGCTCGAGGGGGCCCGGGTGCAAAGATGGATAAAGTTTTAAACAGAGAGGAATC
TTTGCAGCTAATGGACCTTCTAGGTCTTGAAAGGAGTGGGAATTGGCTCCGGTGCCCGTCAGTGGGCAGA
GCGCACATCGCCCACAGTCCCCGAGAAGTTGGGGGGAGGGGTCGGCAATTGAACCGGTGCCTAGAGAAGG
TGGCGCGGGGTAAACTGGGAAAGTGATGTCGTGTACTGGCTCCGCCTTTTTCCCGAGGGTGGGGGAGAAC
CGTATATAAGTGCAGTAGTCGCCGTGAACGTTCTTTTTCGCAACGGGTTTGCCGCCAGAACACAGGTAAG
TGCCGTGTGTGGTTCCCGCGGGCCTGGCCTCTTTACGGGTTATGGCCCTTGCGTGCCTTGAATTACTTCC
ACCTGGCTGCAGTACGTGATTCTTGATCCCGAGCTTCGGGTTGGAAGTGGGTGGGAGAGTTCGAGGCCTT
GCGCTTAAGGAGCCCCTTCGCCTCGTGCTTGAGTTGAGGCCTGGCCTGGGCGCTGGGGCCGCCGCGTGCG
AATCTGGTGGCACCTTCGCGCCTGTCTCGCTGCTTTCGATAAGTCTCTAGCCATTTAAAATTTTTGATGA
CCTGCTGCGACGCTTTTTTTCTGGCAAGATAGTCTTGTAAATGCGGGCCAAGATCTGCACACTGGTATTT
CGGTTTTTGGGGCCGCGGGCGGCGACGGGGCCCGTGCGTCCCAGCGCACATGTTCGGCGAGGCGGGGCCT
GCGAGCGCGGCCACCGAGAATCGGACGGGGGTAGTCTCAAGCTGGCCGGCCTGCTCTGGTGCCTGGCCTC
GCGCCGCCGTGTATCGCCCCGCCCTGGGCGGCAAGGCTGGCCCGGTCGGCACCAGTTGCGTGAGCGGAAA
GATGGCCGCTTCCCGGCCCTGCTGCAGGGAGCTCAAAATGGAGGACGCGGCGCTCGGGAGAGCGGGCGGG
TGAGTCACCCACACAAAGGAAAAGGGCCTTTCCGTCCTCAGCCGTCGCTTCATGTGACTCCACGGAGTAC
CGGGCGCCGTCCAGGCACCTCGATTAGTTCTCGAGCTTTTGGAGTACGTCGTCTTTAGGTTGGGGGGAGG
GGTTTTATGCGATGGAGTTTCCCCACACTGAGTGGGTGGAGACTGAAGTTAGGCCAGCTTGGCACTTGAT
GTAATTCTCCTTGGAATTTGCCCTTTTTGAGTTTGGATCTTGGTTCATTCTCAAGCCTCAGACAGTGGTT
CAAAGTTTTTTTCTTCCATTTCAGGTGTCGTGAGGGATCCGCCACCATGGAAAATCGATTTAAAGCTATG
GAGCAAAAGCTCATTTCTGAAGAGGACTTGAATGAAATGGAGCAAAAGCTCATTTCTGAAGAGGACTTGA
ATGAAATGGAGCAAAAGCTCATTTCTGAAGAGGACTTGAATGAAATGGAGCAAAAGCTCATTTCTGAAGA
GGACTTGAATGAAATGGAGCAAAAGCTCATTTCTGAAGAGGACTTGAATGAAATGGAGAGCTTGGGCGAC
CTCACCATGGGTGAAAAAAAATTGGAAACAACTGCACAGCAGCGAAAATGTCCTGAATGGATGAATGTGC
AGAATAAAAGATGTGCTGTAGAAGAAAGAAAGGCATGTGTTCGGAAGAGTGTTTTTGAAGATGACCTCCC
CTTCTTAGAATTCACTGGATCCATTGTGTATAGTTACGATGCTAGTGATTGCTCTTTCCTGTCAGAAGAT
ATTAGCATGAGTCTATCAGATGGGGATGTGGTGGGATTTGACATGGCGTGGCCTCCATTATACAACAGAG
GGAAACTTGGCAAAGTTGCACTAATTCAGTTGTGTGTTTCTGAGAGCAAATGTTACTTGTTCCACGTTTC
TTCCATGTCAGTTTTTCCCCAGGGATTAAAAATGTTGCTTGAAAATAAAGCAGTTAAAAAGGCAGGTGTA
GGAATTGAAGGAGATCAGTGGAAACTTCTACGAGACTTTGATATCAAATTGAAGAATTTTGTGGAGTTGA
CAGATGTTGCCAATAAAAAGCTGAAATGTACAGAGACCTGGAGCCTTAACAGTCTGGTTAAACACCTCTT
AGGTAAACAGCTCCTGAAAGACAAGTCTATCCGCTGTAGCAATTGGAGTAAATTTCCTCTCACTGAGGAC
CAGAAACTGTATGCAGCCACTGATGCTTATGCTGGTTTTATTATTTACCGAAATTTAGAGATTTTGGATG
ATACTGTGCAAAGGTTTGCTATAAATAAAGAGGAAGAAATCCTACTTAGCGACATGAACAAACAGTTGAC
TTCAATCTCTGAGGAAGTGATGGATCTGGCTAAGCATCTTCCTCATGCTTTCAGTAAATTGGAAAACCCA
CGGAGGGTTTCTATCTTACTAAAGGATATTTCAGAAAATCTATATTCACTGAGGAGGATGATAATTGGGT
CTACTAACATTGAGACTGAACTGAGGCCCAGCAATAATTTAAACTTATTATCCTTTGAAGATTCAACTAC
TGGGGGAGTACAACAGAAACAAATTAGAGAACATGAAGTTTTAATTCACGTTGAAGATGAAACATGGGAC
CCAACACTTGATCATTTAGCTAAACATGATGGAGAAGATGTACTTGGAAATAAAGTGGAACGAAAAGAAG
ATGGATTTGAAGATGGAGTAGAAGACAACAAATTGAAAGAGAATATGGAAAGAGCTTGTTTGATGTCGTT
AGATATTACAGAACATGAACTCCAAATTTTGGAACAGCAGTCTCAGGAAGAATATCTTAGTGATATTGCT
TATAAATCTACTGAGCATTTATCTCCCAATGATAATGAAAACGATACGTCCTATGTAATTGAGAGTGATG
AAGATTTAGAAATGGAGATGCTTAAGCATTTATCTCCCAATGATAATGAAAACGATACGTCCTATGTAAT
TGAGAGTGATGAAGATTTAGAAATGGAGATGCTTAAGTCTTTAGAAAACCTCAATAGTGGCACGGTAGAA
CCAACTCATTCTAAATGCTTAAAAATGGAAAGA
[1341 nt withheld, positions 5844-7184]
TATTCCATGGATGACTCAGAGGATACATCCTGGGACTTTGGTCCACAAGCATTTAAGCTTTTGTCTGCTG
TGGACATCTTAGGCGAAAAATTTGGAATTGGGCTTCCAATTTTATTTCTCCGAGGATCTAATTCTCAGCG
TCTTGCCGATCAATATCGCAGGCACAGTTTATTTGGCACTGGCAAGGATCAAACAGAGAGTTGGTGGAAG
GCTTTTTCCCGTCAGCTGATCACTGAGGGATTCTTGGTAGAAGTTTCTCGGTATAACAAATTTATGAAGA
TTTGCGCCCTTACGAAAAAGGGTAGAAATTGGCTTCATAAAGCTAATACAGAATCTCAGAGCCTCATCCT
TCAAGCTAATGAAGAATTGTGTCCAAAGAAGTTGCTTCTGCCTAGTTCGAAAACTGTATCTTCGGGCACC
AAAGAGCATTGTTATAATCAAGTACCAGTTGAATTAAGTACAGAGAAGAAGTCTAACTTGGAGAAGTTAT
ATTCTTATAAACCATGTGATAAGATTTCTTCTGGGAGTAACATTTCTAAAAAAAGTATCATGGTACAGTC
ACCAGAAAAAGCTTACAGTTCCTCACAGCCTGTTATTTCGGCACAAGAGCAGGAGACTCAGATTGTGTTA
TATGGCAAATTGGTAGAAGCTAGGCAGAAACATGCCAATAAAATGGATGTTCCCCCAGCTATTCTGGCAA
CAAACAAGATACTGGTGGATATGGCCAAAATGAGACCAACTACGGTTGAAAACGTAAAAAGGATTGATGG
TGTTTCTGAAGGCAAAGCTGCCATGTTGGCCCCTCTGTTGGAAGTCATCAAACATTTCTGCCAAACAAAT
AGTGTTCAGACAGACCTCTTTTCAAGTACAAAACCTCAAGAAGAACAGAAGACGAGTCTGGTAGCAAAAA
ATAAAATATGCACACTTTCACAGTCTATGGCCATCACATACTCTTTATTCCAAGAAAAGAAGATGCCTTT
GAAGAGCATAGCTGAGAGCAGGATTCTGCCTCTCATGACAATTGGCATGCACTTATCCCAAGCGGTGAAA
GCTGGCTGCCCCCTTGATTTGGAGCGAGCAGGCCTGACTCCAGAGGTTCAGAAGATTATTGCTGATGTTA
TCCGAAACCCTCCCGTCAACTCAGATATGAGTAAAATTAGCCTAATCAGAATGTTAGTTCCTGAAAACAT
TGACACGTACCTTATCCACATGGCAATTGAGATCCTTAAACATGGTCCTGACAGTGGACTTCAACCTTCA
TGTGATGTCAACAAAAGGAGATGTTTTCCCGGTTCTGAAGAGATCTGTTCAAGTTCTAAGAGAAGCAAGG
AAGAAGTAGGCATCAATACTGAGACTTCATCTGCAGAGAGAAAGAGACGATTACCTGTGTGGTTTGCCAA
AGGAAGTGATACCAGCAAGAAATTAATGGACAAAACGAAAAGGGGAGGTCTTTTTAGTTAAGCTGGCAAT
TACCAGAACAATTATGTTTCTTGCTGTATTATAAGAGGATAGCTATATTTTATTTCTGAAGAGTAAGGAG
TAGTATTTTGGCTTAAAAATCATTCTAATTACAAAGTTCACTGTTTATTGAAGAACTGGCATCTTAAATC
AGCCTTCCGCAATTCATGTAGTTTCTGGGTCTTCTGGGAGCCTACGTGAGTACATCACCTAACAGAATAT
TAAATTAGACTTCCTGTAAGATTGCTTTAAGAAACTGTTACTGTCCTGTTTTCTAATCTCTTTATTAAAA
CAGTGTATTTGGAAAATGTTATGTGCTCTGATTTGATATAGATAACAGATTAGTAGTTACATGGTAATTA
TGTGATATAAAATATTCATATATTATCAAAATTCTGTTTTGTAAATGTAAGAAAGCATAGTTATTTTACA
AATTGTTTTTACTGTCTTTTGAAGAAGTTCTTAAATACGTTGTTAAATGGTATTAGTTGACCAGGGCAGT
GAAAATGAAACCGCATTTTGGGTGCCATTAAATAGGGAAAAAACATGTAAAAAATGTAAAATGGAGACCA
ATTGCACTAGGCAAGTGTATATTTTGTATTTTATATACAATTTCTATTATTTTTCAAGTAATAAAACAAT
GTTTTTCATAAAAAAAAAAAAAAAAAAAAACTCGACGACGCGTTAAGTCGACAATCAACCTCTGGATTAC
AAAATTTGTGAAAGATTGACTGGTATTCTTAACTATGTTGCTCCTTTTACGCTATGTGGATACGCTGCTT
TAATGCCTTTGTATCATGCTATTGCTTCCCGTATGGCTTTCATTTTCTCCTCCTTGTATAAATCCTGGTT
GCTGTCTCTTTATGAGGAGTTGTGGCCCGTTGTCAGGCAACGTGGCGTGGTGTGCACTGTGTTTGCTGAC
GCAACCCCCACTGGTTGGGGCATTGCCACCACCTGTCAGCTCCTTTCCGGGACTTTCGCTTTCCCCCTCC
CTATTGCCACGGCGGAACTCATCGCCGCCTGCCTTGCCCGCTGCTGGACAGGGGCTCGGCTGTTGGGCAC
TGACAATTCCGTGGTGTTGTCGGGGAAATCATCGTCCTTTCCTTGGCTGCTCGCCTGTGTTGCCACCTGG
ATTCTGCGCGGGACGTCCTTCTGCTACGTCCCTTCGGCCCTCAATCCAGCGGACCTTCCTTCCCGCGGCC
TGCTGCCGGCTCTGCGGCCTCTTCCGCGTCTTCGCCTTCGCCCTCAGACGAGTCGGATCTCCCTTTGGGC
CGCCTCCCCGCGTCGACTTTAAGACCAATGACTTACAAGGCAGCTGTAGATCTTAGCCACTTTTTAAAAG
AAAAGGGGGGACTGGAAGGGCTAATTCACTCCCAACGAAGACAAGATCTGCTTTTTGCTTGTACTGGGTC
TCTCTGGTTAGACCAGATCTGAGCCTGGGAGCTCTCTGGCTAACTAGGGAACCCACTGCTTAAGCCTCAA
TAAAGCTTGCCTTGAGTGCTTCAAGTAGTGTGTGCCCGTCTGTTGTGTGACTCTGGTAACTAGAGATCCC
TCAGACCCTTTTAGTCAGTGTGGAAAATCTCTAGCAGTACGTATAGTAGTTCATGTCATCTTATTATTCA
GTATTTATAACTTGCAAAGAAATGAATATCAGAGAGTGAGAGGAACTTGTTTATTGCAGCTTATAATGGT
TACAAATAAAGCAATAGCATCACAAATTTCACAAATAAAGCATTTTTTTCACTGCATTCTAGTTGTGGTT
TGTCCAAACTCATCAATGTATCTTATCATGTCTGGCTCTAGCTATCCCGCCCCTAACTCCGCCCATCCCG
CCCCTAACTCCGCCCAGTTCCGCCCATTCTCCGCCCCATGGCTGACTAATTTTTTTTATTTATGCAGAGG
CCGAGGCCGCCTCGGCCTCTGAGCTATTCCAGAAGTAGTGAGGAGGCTTTTTTGGAGGCCTAGGGACGTA
CCCAATTCGCCCTATAGTGAGTCGTATTACGCGCGCTCACTGGCCGTCGTTTTACAACGTCGTGACTGGG
AAAACCCTGGCGTTACCCAACTTAATCGCCTTGCAGCACATCCCCCTTTCGCCAGCTGGCGTAATAGCGA
AGAGGCCCGCACCGATCGCCCTTCCCAACAGTTGCGCAGCCTGAATGGCGAATGGG
[124 nt withheld, positions 10811-10934]
C
[91 nt withheld, positions 10936-11026]
A
[49 nt withheld, positions 11028-11076]
CCTTTGACGTTGGAGTCCACGTTCTTT
[37 nt withheld, positions 11104-11140]
ACCCTATCTCGGTCTATTCTTTTGATTTATAAGGGATTTTGCCGATTTCGGCCTATTGGTTAAAAAATGA
GCTGATTTAACAAAAATTTAACGCGAATTTTAACAAAATATTAACGCTTACAATTTAGGTGGCACTTTTC
GGGGAAATGTGCGCGGAACCCCTATTTGTTTATTTTTCTAAATACATTCAAATATGTATCCGCTCATGAG
ACAATAACCCTGATAAATGCTTCAATAATATTGAAAAAGGAAGAGTATGAGTATTCAACATTTCCGTGTC
GCCCTTATTCCCTTTTTTGCGGCATTTTGCCTTCCTGTTTTTGCTCACCCAGAAACGCTGGTGAAAGTAA
AAGATGCTGAAGATCAGTTGGGTGCACGAGTGGGTTACATCGAACTGGATCTCAACAGCGGTAAGATCCT
TGAGAGTTTTCGCCCCGAAGAACGTTTTCCAATGATGAGCACTTTTAAAGTTCTGCTATGTGGCGCGGTA
TTATCCCGTATTGACGCCGGGCAAGAGCAACTCGGTCGCCGCATACACTATTCTCAGAATGACTTGGTTG
AGTACTCACCAGTCACAGAAAAGCATCTTACGGATGGCATGACAGTAAGAGAATTATGCAGTGCTGCCAT
AACCATGAGTGATAACACTGCGGCCAACTTACTTCTGACAACGATCGGAGGACCGAAGGAGCTAACCGCT
TTTTTGCACAACATGGGGGATCATGTAACTCGCCTTGATCGTTGGGAACCGGAGCTGAATGAAGCCATAC
CAAACGACGAGCGTGACACCACGATGCCTGTAGCAATGGCAACAACGTTGCGCAAACTATTAACTGGCGA
ACTACTTACTCTAGCTTCCCGGCAACAATTAATAGACTGGATGGAGGCGGATAAAGTTGCAGGACCACTT
CTGCGCTCGGCCCTTCCGGCTGGCTGGTTTATTGCTGATAAATCTGGAGCCGGTGAGCGTGGGTCTCGCG
GTATCATTGCAGCACTGGGGCCAGATGGTAAGCCCTCCCGTATCGTAGTTATCTACACGACGGGGAGTCA
GGCAACTATGGATGAACGAAATAGACAGATCGCTGAGATAGGTGCCTCACTGATTAAGCATTGGTAACTG
TCAGACCAAGTTTACTCATATATACTTTAGATTGATTTAAAACTTCATTTTTAATTTAAAAGGATCTAGG
TGAAGATCCTTTTTGATAATCTCATGACCAAAATCCCTTAACGTGAGTTTTCGTTCCACTGAGCGTCAGA
CCCCGTAGAAAAGATCAAAGGATCTTCTTGAGATCCTTTTTTTCTGCGCGTAATCTGCTGCTTGCAAACA
AAAAAACCACCGCTACCAGCGGTGGTTTGTTTGCCGGATCAAGAGCCACCAACTCTTTTTCCGAAGGTAA
CTGGCTTCAGCAGAGCGCAGATACCAAATACTGTTCTTCTAGTGTAGCCGTAGTTAGGCCACCACTTCAA
GAACTCTGTAGCACCGCCTACATACCTCGCTCTGCTAATCCTGTTACCAGTGGCTGCTGCCAGTGGCGAT
AAGTCGTGTCTTACCGGGTTGGACTCAAGACGATAGTTACCGGATAAGGCGCAGCGGTCGGGCTGAACGG
GGGGTTCGTGCACACAGCCCAGCTTGGAGCGAACGACCTACACCGAACTGAGATACCTACAGCGTGAGCT
ATGAGAAAGCGCCACGCTTCCCGAAGGGAGAAAGGCGGACAGGTATCCGGTAAGCGGCAGGGTCGGAACA
GGAGAGCGCACGAGGGAGCTTCCAGGGGGAAACGCCTGGTATCTTTATAGTCCTGTCGGGTTTCGCCACC
TCTGACTTGAGCGTCGATTTTTGTGATGCTCGTCAGGGGGGCGGAGCCTATGGAAAAACGCCAGCAACGC
GGCCTTTTTACGGTTCCTGGCCTTTTGCTGGCCTTTTGCTCACATGTTCTTTCCTGCGTTATCCCCTGAT
TCTGTGGATAACCGTATTACCGCCTTTGAGTGAGCTGATACCGCTCGCCGCAGCCGAACGACCGAGCGCA
GCGAGTCAGTGAGCGAGGAAGCGGAAGAGCGCCCAATACGCAAACCGCCTCTCCCCGCGCGTTGGCCGAT
TCATTAATGCAGCTGGCACGACAGGTTTCCCGACTGGAAAGCGGGCAGTGAGCGCAACGCAATTAATGTG
AGTTAGCTCACTCATTAGGCACCCCAGGCTTTACACTTTATGCTTCCGGCTCGTATGTTGTGTGGAATTG
TGAGCGGATAACAATTTCACACAGGAAACAGCTATGACCATGATTACGCCAAGCGCGCAATTAACCCTCA
CTAAAGGGAACAAAAGCTGGAGCTGCAAGCTTAATGTAGTCTTATGCAATACTCTTGTAGTCTTGCAACA
TGGTAACGATGAGTTAGCAACATGCCTTACAAGGAGAGAAAAAGCACCGTGCATGCCGATTGGTGGAAGT
AAGGTGGTACGATCGTGCCTTATTAGGAAGGCAACAGACGGGTCTGACATGGATTGGACGAACCACTGAA
TTGCCGCATTGCAGAGATATTGTATTTAAGTGCCTAGCTCGATACATAAACGGGTCTCTCTGGTTAGACC
AGATCTGAGCCTGGGAGCTCTCTGGCTAACTAGGGAACCCACTGCTTAAGCCTCAATAAAGCTTGCCTTG
AGTGCTTCAAGTAGTGTGTGCCCGTCTGTTGTGTGACTCTGGTAACTAGAGATCCCTCAGACCCTTTTAG
TCAGTGTGGAAAATCTCTAGCA
